Addgene plasmid #168883: pEntry_SARS-CoV-2-ORF7b
Purpose: Gateway-compatible Entry vector
Depositing lab: Pascal Falter-Braun. Depositing organization: Helmholtz Munich. Publication: A resource of human coronavirus protein-coding sequences in a flexible, multipurpose Gateway Entry clone collection. Weller B, Lin CW, Pogoutse O, Sauer M, Marin-de la Rosa N, Strobel A, Young V, Knapp JJ, Rayhan A, Falter C, Kim DK, Roth FP, Falter-Braun P. G3 (Bethesda). 2023 Jul 5;13(7):jkad105. doi: 10.1093/g3journal/jkad105. PubMed 37267226.
Backbone
  Vector backbone: pENTR223.1*SfiI
  Backbone size w/o insert (bp): 2800
  Vector type: Gateway-compatible Entry vector
Growth in bacteria
  Bacterial resistance: Spectinomycin, 50 μg/mL
  Growth temperature: 37°C
  Growth strain: DH5alpha
  Copy number: High Copy
Gene/Insert
  Gene/Insert name: SARS-CoV-2-ORF7b (alt name: ORF7b)
  Species: Other
  Insert size (bp): 132
  Entrez Gene: ORF7b (a.k.a. GU280_gp08)
  Cloning method: Restriction Enzyme; 5′ cloning site SfiI (unknown if destroyed); 3′ cloning site SfiI (unknown if destroyed)
  Sequencing primers: 5′ M13 uni (-21); 3′ M13 rev (-29)
Resource information
  A portion of this plasmid was derived from a plasmid made by: Synthesized by Twist Bioscience
Terms and licenses: Academic/Nonprofit Terms; Industry Terms: Not Available to Industry
Depositor comments: 5'-linker: SfiI-BamHI-ATG-BamHI (GGCCGTCAaggccaggatccatgggatcc), 3'-linker: PacI-TAA-AsiSI-SfiI (cttaatTAAgacgcgatcgcggcctcatGGGCC).
How to cite: pEntry_SARS-CoV-2-ORF7b was a gift from Pascal Falter-Braun (Addgene plasmid # 168883 ; http://n2t.net/addgene:168883 ; RRID:Addgene_168883)
