[The description below was written by a language model from this plasmid's Addgene catalogue record and pLannotate feature annotations shown in this document.]
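Description:
pEntry_SARS-CoV-2-ORF7b is a Gateway-compatible Entry clone built on the pENTR223.1 backbone (SfiI-cloning variant), carrying the coding sequence of the SARS-CoV-2 accessory protein ORF7b. It is a small bacterial plasmid of about 3 kb that replicates in E. coli from a high-copy ColE1/pUC-type origin. Selection is with spectinomycin, conferred by the aadA (SmR) aminoglycoside adenylyltransferase gene. This gene lies downstream of a fragment of a class 1 integron Pc promoter and a remnant of a gentamicin resistance gene. Short lacI and lacZα fragments are also annotated, and these appear to be non-functional backbone remnants.

The 132 bp ORF7b insert was produced by gene synthesis and cloned directionally between SfiI sites, placing it between attL1 and attL2. These are the recombination sites used by LR Clonase to transfer an ORF into any attR-containing Destination vector. According to the depositor, the 5′ linker supplies an ATG flanked by BamHI sites. The 3′ linker supplies a TAA stop codon flanked by PacI and AsiSI sites. rrnB T1 and T2 terminators sit upstream of attL1 and insulate the cassette from read-through transcription. A T7 promoter lies beyond attL2, oriented back toward the insert. The Entry vector itself carries no promoter intended for expressing ORF7b, so expression and any tagging depend on the Destination vector chosen. M13 primer sites flank the cassette for sequence verification. The plasmid belongs to a collection of human coronavirus ORF Entry clones intended as a flexible starting resource for shuttling viral coding sequences into diverse expression and assay vectors.
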