Features (pLannotate 1.2.2; 12 found; start..end, strand, type, name):
    717..809     +  CDS            lacI (fragment): lac repressor; lacI; The lac repressor binds to the lac operator to inhibit transcription in E. coli. This inhibition can be relieved by adding lactose or isopropyl-β-D-thiogalactopyranoside (IPTG).
    864..891     -  terminator     rrnB T2 terminator: transcription terminator T2 from the E. coli rrnB gene
   1023..1066    +  terminator     rrnB T1 terminator: Escherichia coli rrnB; transcription terminator T1 from the E. coli rrnB gene
   1113..1149    -  CDS            lacZα (fragment): LacZα fragment of β-galactosidase; lacZ fragment
   1165..1261    +  protein_bind   attL1: mutant version of attL; recombination site for the Gateway® LR reaction LR Clonase™
   1294..1419    +  CDS            NS7B_SARS2: Experimental evidence at protein level: Swiss-Prot protein existence level 1. From Severe acute respiratory syndrome coronavirus 2 (2019-nCoV) (SARS-CoV-2).
   1451..1549    -  protein_bind   attL2: mutant version of attL; recombination site for the Gateway® LR reaction LR Clonase™
   1567..1585    -  promoter       T7 promoter: promoter for bacteriophage T7 RNA polymerase
   1775..1798    +  promoter       Pc promoter (fragment): intI1 (promoter lies within the coding sequence); class 1 integron promoter
   1974..2030    +  CDS            GmR (fragment): gentamycin acetyltransferase; aacC1; confers resistance to gentamycin
   2037..2828    +  CDS            SmR: aminoglycoside adenylyltransferase (Murphy, 1985); aadA; confers resistance to spectinomycin and streptomycin
   2921..534     +  rep_origin     ori (across the origin): high-copy-number ColE1/pMB1/pBR322/pUC origin of replication
>Addgene plasmid #168883 | pEntry_SARS-CoV-2-ORF7b | depositor full sequence | sequence record 327329 | Full Sequence
CTACCAGCGGTGGTTTGTTTGCCGGATCAAGAGCTACCAACTCTTTTTCCGAAGGTAACTGGCTTCAGCA
GAGCGCAGATACCAAATACTGTCCTTCTAGTGTAGCCGTAGTTAGGCCACCACTTCAAGAACTCTGTAGC
ACCGCCTACATACCTCGCTCTGCTAATCCTGTTACCAGTGGCTGCTGCCAGTGGCGATAAGTCGTGTCTT
ACCGGGTTGGACTCAAGACGATAGTTACCGGATAAGGCGCAGCGGTCGGGCTGAACGGGGGGTTCGTGCA
CACAGCCCAGCTTGGAGCGAACGACCTACACCGAACTGAGATACCTACAGCGTGAGCATTGAGAAAGCGC
CACGCTTCCCGAAGGGAGAAAGGCGGACAGGTATCCGGTAAGCGGCAGGGTCGGAACAGGAGAGCGCACG
AGGGAGCTTCCAGGGGGAAACGCCTGGTATCTTTATAGTCCTGTCGGGTTTCGCCACCTCTGACTTGAGC
GTCGATTTTTGTGATGCTCGTCAGGGGGGCGGAGCCTATGGAAAAACGCCAGCAACGCGGCCTTTTTACG
GTTCCTGGCCTTTTGCTGGCCTTTTGCTCACATGTTCTTTCCTGCGTTATCCCCTGATTCTGTGGATAAC
CGTATTACCGCCTTTGAGTGAGCTGATACCGCTCGCCGCAGCCGAACGACCGAGCGCAGCGAGTCAGTGA
GCGAGGAAGCGGAAGAGCGCCCAATACGCAAACCGCCTCTCCCCGCGCGTTGGCCGATTCATTAATGCAG
CTGGCACGACAGGTTTCCCGACTGGAAAGCGGGCAGTGAGCGCAACGCAATTAATACGCGTACCGCTAGC
CAGGAAGAGTTTGTAGAAACGCAAAAAGGCCATCCGTCAGGATGGCCTTCTGCTTAGTTTGATGCCTGGC
AGTTTATGGCGGGCGTCCTGCCCGCCACCCTCCGGGCCGTTGCTTCACAACGTTCAAATCCGCTCCCGGC
GGATTTGTCCTACTCAGGAGAGCGTTCACCGACAAACAACAGATAAAACGAAAGGCCCAGTCTTCCGACT
GAGCCTTTCGTTTTATTTGATGCCTGGCAGTTCCCTACTCTCGCGTTAACGCTAGCATGGATGTTTTCCC
AGTCACGACGTTGTAAAACGACGGCCAGTCTTAAGCTCGGGCCCCAAATAATGATTTTATTTTGACTGAT
AGTGACCTGTTCGTTGCAACAAATTGATGAGCAATGCTTTTTTATAATGCCAACTTTGTACAAAAAAGCA
GAAGGGCCGTCAAGGCCAGGATCCATGGGATCCATTGAACTTTCATTAATTGACTTCTATTTGTGCTTTT
TAGCCTTTCTGCTATTCCTTGTTTTAATTATGCTTATTATCTTTTGGTTCTCACTTGAACTGCAAGATCA
TAATGAAACTTGTCACGCCCTTAATTAAGACGCGATCGCGGCCTCATGGGCCCAGCTTTCTTGTACAAAG
TTGGCATTATAAAAAATAATTGCTCATCAATTTGTTGCAACGAACAGGTCACTATCAGTCAAAATAAAAT
CATTATTTGCCATCCAGCTGATATCCCCTATAGTGAGTCGTATTACATGGTCATAGCTGTTTCCTGGCAG
CTCTGGCCCGTGTCTCAAAATCTCTGATGTTACATTGCACAAGATAAAAATATATCATCATGCCTCCTCT
AGACCAGCCAGGACAGAAATGCCTCGACTTCGCTGCTGCCCAAGGTTGCCGGGTGACGCACACCGTGGAA
ACGGATGAAGGCACGAACCCAGTGGACATAAGCCTGTTCGGTTCGTAAGCTGTAATGCAAGTAGCGTATG
CGCTCACGCAACTGGTCCAGAACCTTGACCGAACGCAGCGGTGGTAACGGCGCAGTGGCGGTTTTCATGG
CTTGTTATGACTGTTTTTTTGGGGTACAGTCTATGCCTCGGGCATCCAAGCAGCAAGCGCGTTACGCCGT
GGGTCGATGTTTGATGTTATGGAGCAGCAACGATGTTACGCAGCAGGGCAGTCGCCCTAAAACAAAGTTA
AACATCATGAGGGAAGCGGTGATCGCCGAAGTATCGACTCAACTATCAGAGGTAGTTGGCGTCATCGAGC
GCCATCTCGAACCGACGTTGCTGGCCGTACATTTGTACGGCTCCGCAGTGGATGGCGGCCTGAAGCCACA
CAGTGATATTGATTTGCTGGTTACGGTGACCGTAAGGCTTGATGAAACAACGCGGCGAGCTTTGATCAAC
GACCTTTTGGAAACTTCGGCTTCCCCTGGAGAGAGCGAGATTCTCCGCGCTGTAGAAGTCACCATTGTTG
TGCACGACGACATCATTCCGTGGCGTTATCCAGCTAAGCGCGAACTGCAATTTGGAGAATGGCAGCGCAA
TGACATTCTTGCAGGTATCTTCGAGCCAGCCACGATCGACATTGATCTGGCTATCTTGCTGACAAAAGCA
AGAGAACATAGCGTTGCCTTGGTAGGTCCAGCGGCGGAGGAACTCTTTGATCCGGTTCCTGAACAGGATC
TATTTGAGGCGCTAAATGAAACCTTAACGCTATGGAACTCGCCGCCCGACTGGGCTGGCGATGAGCGAAA
TGTAGTGCTTACGTTGTCCCGCATTTGGTACAGCGCAGTAACCGGCAAAATCGCGCCGAAGGATGTCGCT
GCCGACTGGGCAATGGAGCGCCTGCCGGCCCAGTATCAGCCCGTCATACTTGAAGCTAGACAGGCTTATC
TTGGACAAGAAGAAGATCGCTTGGCCTCGCGCGCAGATCAGTTGGAAGAATTTGTCCACTACGTGAAAGG
CGAGATCACCAAGGTAGTCGGCAAATAACCCTCGAGCCACCCATGACCAAAATCCCTTAACGTGAGTTAC
GCGTCGTTCCACTGAGCGTCAGACCCCGTAGAAAAGATCAAAGGATCTTCTTGAGATCCTTTTTTTCTGC
GCGTAATCTGCTGCTTGCAAACAAAAAAACCACCG
