>Addgene plasmid #168883 | pEntry_SARS-CoV-2-ORF7b | depositor partial sequence | sequence record 327330 | gene-specific Insert sequence
ATTGAACTTTCATTAATTGACTTCTATTTGTGCTTTTTAGCCTTTCTGCTATTCCTTGTTTTAATTATGC
TTATTATCTTTTGGTTCTCACTTGAACTGCAAGATCATAATGAAACTTGTCACGCC
